Addgene plasmid #1160: TM104b(G217S/T499I)
Depositing lab: Susan Lindquist. Depositing organization: Whitehead Institute for Biomedical Research. Publication: Dominant gain-of-function mutations in Hsp104p reveal crucial roles for the middle region. Schirmer EC, Homann OR, Kowal AS, Lindquist S. Mol Biol Cell 2004 May;15(5):2061-72. Epub 2004 Feb 20. 10.1091/mbc.e02-08-0502 PubMed 14978213.
Backbone
  Vector backbone: TMBS (CEN TRP1 MET3 promoter)
  Backbone size w/o insert (bp): 5000
  Vector type: Yeast Expression
Growth in bacteria
  Bacterial resistance: Ampicillin, 100 μg/mL
  Growth temperature: 37°C
  Growth strain: DH5alpha
  Copy number: High Copy
Gene/Insert
  Gene/Insert name: HSP104 (alt name: 5799)
  Species: S. cerevisiae (budding yeast)
  Insert size (bp): 2850
  Mutation: G217S/T499I
  GenBank ID: M67479
  Entrez Gene: HSP104 (a.k.a. YLL026W)
  Cloning method: Restriction Enzyme; 5′ cloning site BamHI (not destroyed); 3′ cloning site SacI (not destroyed)
  Sequencing primers: 5′ CGGGATGAACGACCAAACGC
Terms and licenses: Academic/Nonprofit Terms; Industry Terms: Not Available to Industry
How to cite: TM104b(G217S/T499I) was a gift from Susan Lindquist (Addgene plasmid # 1160 ; http://n2t.net/addgene:1160 ; RRID:Addgene_1160)
