[The description below was written by a language model from this plasmid's Addgene catalogue record.]
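Description:
TM104b(G217S/T499I) is a yeast expression plasmid built on the TMBS backbone, a roughly 5 kb centromeric (CEN) shuttle vector. The CEN element keeps the plasmid at low, stable copy number in Saccharomyces cerevisiae, and the TRP1 marker allows selection by tryptophan prototrophy in trp1 host strains. In E. coli the plasmid is maintained at high copy and selected with ampicillin. No feature table accompanies the record, so details such as the bacterial origin type, the yeast replication origin paired with the centromere, or any transcription terminator are not stated.

The payload is an approximately 2.85 kb insert carrying the S. cerevisiae HSP104 gene (YLL026W), cloned between BamHI and SacI sites that both remain intact, so the insert can be excised or exchanged. Expression is driven by the MET3 promoter supplied by the backbone. This promoter is repressed by methionine, so expression can be held off and then induced by changing the methionine content of the medium, which is useful when the encoded protein may be harmful to cells. The coding sequence carries two substitutions, G217S and T499I. No epitope tags or reporter fusions are recorded.

Hsp104 is a hexameric AAA+ protein disaggregase involved in thermotolerance and yeast prion propagation. The associated study concerns dominant gain-of-function mutations in Hsp104 and the importance of the protein's middle region, so this construct is suited to regulated, low-copy expression of the double mutant in yeast to examine its effects on growth and Hsp104 function. The record does not describe the specific phenotype of this allele.
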