>Addgene plasmid #1160 | TM104b(G217S/T499I) | addgene partial sequence | sequence record 16467 | 1160 with TM104b
AGGCTCTACGATTTTGACGGTTGGCTCAAAAATTGGGCTTCGGATCATCAACATCCACAATTACAACCTA
TACATATTCTAGCTGCCTTCATTGAAACGCCAGAAGATGGATCAGTCCCTTACCTACAGAATCTAATTGA
GAAGGGCCGTTACGACTATGATCTTTTCAAGAAAGTGGTTAATAGAAATCTAGTAAGAATTCCTCAACAG
CAACCTGCACCTGCGGAGATAACTCCAAGTTATGCTTTGGGGAAAGTCCTTCAAGACGCTGCTAAGATTC
AAAAACAACAGAAGGACTCATTTATAGCGCAAGACCATATATTGTTTGCTCTATTCAATGATTCGTCTAT
TCAGCAAATATTTAAGGAAGCTCAAGTAGATATTGAGGCCATCAAGCAACAAGCTCTTGAACTTCGTGGT
AACACTAGAATTGACTCTCGTGGCGCTGATACGAACACACCTTTGGAATATTTATCAAAGTACGCCATTG
ATATGACTGAGCAGGCTCGTCAAGGTAAACTTGACCCTGTCATCGGCCGTGAAGAAGAAATAAGAAGCAC
TATTAGAGTTTTAGCAAGAAGAATTAAGTCCAACCCATGTTTAATTGGTGAGCCAGGTATCAGTAAGACC
GCTATTATTGAAGGTGTTGCTCAAAGAATCATTGACGATGACGTTCCCACTATCTTACAAGGCGCTAAAT
TGGTCAGTCTAGATTGNGCCGCATAACCGCNGNGCTAAT
